Addgene plasmid #205130: pJSK664
Purpose: Expression of GFP-2xPX (from SnxA) in mammalian cells
Depositing lab: Jason King. Depositing organization: University of Sheffield. Publication: A PI(3,5)P2 reporter reveals PIKfyve activity and dynamics on macropinosomes and phagosomes. Vines JH, Maib H, Buckley CM, Gueho A, Zhu Z, Soldati T, Murray DH, King JS. J Cell Biol. 2023 Sep 4;222(9):e202209077. doi: 10.1083/jcb.202209077. Epub 2023 Jun 29. PubMed 37382666.
Backbone
  Vector backbone: pEGFP-C1
  Backbone manufacturer: Clontech
  Backbone size w/o insert (bp): 4680
  Vector type: Mammalian Expression
Growth in bacteria
  Bacterial resistance: Kanamycin, 50 μg/mL
  Growth temperature: 37°C
  Growth strain: DH5alpha
  Copy number: High Copy
Gene/Insert
  Gene/Insert name: tandem 2xPX domain of SnxA (alt name: DDB_G0289833)
  Species: Synthetic
  Insert size (bp): 851
  Tag / fusion protein: EGFP (N terminal on insert)
  Cloning method: Restriction Enzyme; 5′ cloning site Unknown (unknown if destroyed)
Terms and licenses: Academic/Nonprofit Terms; Industry Terms: Not Available to Industry
How to cite: pJSK664 was a gift from Jason King (Addgene plasmid # 205130 ; http://n2t.net/addgene:205130 ; RRID:Addgene_205130)
