[The description below was written by a language model from this plasmid's Addgene catalogue record and pLannotate feature annotations shown in this document.]
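Description:
pJSK664 is a mammalian expression plasmid built on the Clontech pEGFP-C1 backbone, designed to produce a fluorescent lipid-binding probe, GFP-2xPX, in mammalian cells. The sequenced construct is about 5.5 kb. It is maintained in E. coli at high copy through a ColE1/pUC-type origin and selected with kanamycin. An f1 origin is also present, a standard backbone element that allows single-stranded DNA production.

Expression is driven by the human cytomegalovirus immediate early enhancer and promoter, which direct strong constitutive transcription of an EGFP open reading frame. Fused downstream, so that EGFP sits at the N terminus, is an insert of roughly 850 bp encoding a tandem duplication of the PX domain from SnxA (DDB_G0289833), listed as a synthetic sequence. The automated annotation does not label this insert itself, but it falls in the region between EGFP and the SV40 polyadenylation signal that terminates the transcript, where only a remnant of the multiple cloning site is recognised. The cloning sites used are not recorded. A second cassette carries the Tn5 NeoR/KanR gene under a dual arrangement of the bacterial bla promoter and the SV40 enhancer/early promoter, followed by the HSV TK polyadenylation signal. The same gene therefore gives kanamycin resistance in bacteria and can give G418 resistance in transfected mammalian cells. The short ble, bGH poly(A) and large T antigen fragments appear to be minor backbone matches rather than functional elements.

The associated publication describes a PI(3,5)P2 reporter used to follow PIKfyve activity on macropinosomes and phagosomes, which is consistent with using this plasmid for live-cell imaging of that phosphoinositide on endocytic compartments.
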