Features (pLannotate 1.2.2; 14 found; start..end, strand, type, name):
     61..364     +  enhancer       CMV enhancer: human cytomegalovirus immediate early enhancer
    365..568     +  promoter       CMV promoter: human cytomegalovirus (CMV) immediate early promoter
    613..1329    +  CDS            EGFP: EGFP is a basic (constitutively fluorescent) green fluorescent protein published in 1996, derived from Aequorea victoria. It is reported to be a rapidly-maturing weak dimer with moderate acid sensitivity.
   1746..1781    +  misc_feature   MCS (fragment): multiple cloning site
   2212..2296    +  CDS            large T antigen (fragment): large T antigen from SV40 (simian virus 40)
   2319..2440    +  polyA_signal   SV40 poly(A) signal: SV40 polyadenylation signal
   2474..2902    -  rep_origin     f1 ori (sequence partly withheld): f1 bacteriophage origin of replication; arrow indicates direction of (+) strand synthesis
   2929..3033    +  promoter       AmpR promoter: bla
   3035..3392    +  promoter       SV40 promoter: SV40 enhancer and early promoter
   3427..4221    +  CDS            NeoR/KanR: aminoglycoside phosphotransferase from Tn5; aph(3')-II (or nptII); confers resistance to neomycin, kanamycin, and G418 (Geneticin®)
   4242..4394    +  CDS            ble (fragment): BLE_KLEPN - Experimental evidence at protein level: Swiss-Prot protein existence level 1. Binding protein with a strong affinity to the bleomycin family of antibiotics. Binds to CL990; an antimitotic-antibiotic compound. From Klebsiella pneumoniae.
   4453..4500    +  polyA_signal   HSV TK poly(A) signal: herpes simplex virus thymidine kinase polyadenylation signal (Cole and Stacy, 1985)
   4591..4607    -  polyA_signal   bGH poly(A) signal (fragment): bovine growth hormone polyadenylation signal
   4829..5417    +  rep_origin     ori: high-copy-number ColE1/pMB1/pBR322/pUC origin of replication
>Addgene plasmid #205130 | pJSK664 | addgene full sequence | sequence record 408467 | Addgene NGS Result
TAGTTATTAATAGTAATCAATTACGGGGTCATTAGTTCATAGCCCATATATGGAGTTCCGCGTTACATAA
CTTACGGTAAATGGCCCGCCTGGCTGACCGCCCAACGACCCCCGCCCATTGACGTCAATAATGACGTATG
TTCCCATAGTAACGCCAATAGGGACTTTCCATTGACGTCAATGGGTGGAGTATTTACGGTAAACTGCCCA
CTTGGCAGTACATCAAGTGTATCATATGCCAAGTACGCCCCCTATTGACGTCAATGACGGTAAATGGCCC
GCCTGGCATTATGCCCAGTACATGACCTTATGGGACTTTCCTACTTGGCAGTACATCTACGTATTAGTCA
TCGCTATTACCATGGTGATGCGGTTTTGGCAGTACATCAATGGGCGTGGATAGCGGTTTGACTCACGGGG
ATTTCCAAGTCTCCACCCCATTGACGTCAATGGGAGTTTGTTTTGGCACCAAAATCAACGGGACTTTCCA
AAATGTCGTAACAACTCCGCCCCATTGACGCAAATGGGCGGTAGGCGTGTACGGTGGGAGGTCTATATAA
GCAGAGCTGGTTTAGTGAACCGTCAGATCCGCTAGCGCTACCGGTCGCCACCATGGTGAGCAAGGGCGAG
GAGCTGTTCACCGGGGTGGTGCCCATCCTGGTCGAGCTGGACGGCGACGTAAACGGCCACAAGTTCAGCG
TGTCCGGCGAGGGCGAGGGCGATGCCACCTACGGCAAGCTGACCCTGAAGTTCATCTGCACCACCGGCAA
GCTGCCCGTGCCCTGGCCCACCCTCGTGACCACCCTGACCTACGGCGTGCAGTGCTTCAGCCGCTACCCC
GACCACATGAAGCAGCACGACTTCTTCAAGTCCGCCATGCCCGAAGGCTACGTCCAGGAGCGCACCATCT
TCTTCAAGGACGACGGCAACTACAAGACCCGCGCCGAGGTGAAGTTCGAGGGCGACACCCTGGTGAACCG
CATCGAGCTGAAGGGCATCGACTTCAAGGAGGACGGCAACATCCTGGGGCACAAGCTGGAGTACAACTAC
AACAGCCACAACGTCTATATCATGGCCGACAAGCAGAAGAACGGCATCAAGGTGAACTTCAAGATCCGCC
ACAACATCGAGGACGGCAGCGTGCAGCTCGCCGACCACTACCAGCAGAACACCCCCATCGGCGACGGCCC
CGTGCTGCTGCCCGACAACCACTACCTGAGCACCCAGTCCGCCCTGAGCAAAGACCCCAACGAGAAGCGC
GATCACATGGTCCTGCTGGAGTTCGTGACCGCCGCCGGGATCACTCTCGGCATGGACGAGCTGTACAAGT
CCGGACTCAGATCTATGGTGCAGAACCGGAACAACGAAATCTACATCACCGTGCCTCGGAAGATCCAGGG
CGAAGAGGGCCTGATGAGAAAGTACACCGCCTACGTGATCGAGGTGGAAGGCAGCGAGAACAAGAGATAC
CAAGTGACCCGGCGGTACAAGCAGTTCGTGCTGCTGCATACCCAGCTCGTCAGAGTGTTCGGCGAGCACG
ATCTGCCTTCTCTGCCTGCCAAAGCCAACGGCCTGTACTTCAGCAAGGACGACCACACCGAGAAGCGGAG
AGTGAACCTGCAAGAGTACCTGCAGAACCTGGCCAAGAATCCCGCCATCCTGAACAGCCCCGTGTTCTAC
CACTTCCTGAAGAGAGATGAGGGCCAGAACATCGACCACGTGCCAAGCAGCACACCCAGCCATCAGAATT
CTGCAGTCGACGGTACCGCGGGCCCGGGATCTATGGTGCAGAACCGGAACAACGAAATCTACATCACCGT
GCCTCGGAAGATCCAGGGCGAAGAGGGCCTGATGAGAAAGTACACCGCCTACGTGATCGAGGTGGAAGGC
AGCGAGAACAAGAGATACCAAGTGACCCGGCGGTACAAGCAGTTCGTGCTGCTGCATACCCAGCTCGTCA
GAGTGTTCGGCGAGCACGATCTGCCTTCTCTGCCTGCCAAAGCCAACGGCCTGTACTTCAGCAAGGACGA
CCACACCGAGAAGCGGAGAGTGAACCTGCAAGAGTACCTGCAGAACCTGGCCAAGAATCCCGCCATCCTG
AACAGCCCCGTGTTCTACCACTTCCTGAAGAGAGATGAGGGCCAGAACATCGACCACGTGCCAAGCAGCA
CACCCAGCCATCAGAATTCGGATCCACCGGATCTAGATAACTGATCATAATCAGCCATACCACATTTGTA
GAGGTTTTACTTGCTTTAAAAAACCTCCCACACCTCCCCCTGAACCTGAAACATAAAATGAATGCAATTG
TTGTTGTTAACTTGTTTATTGCAGCTTATAATGGTTACAAATAAAGCAATAGCATCACAAATTTCACAAA
TAAAGCATTTTTTTCACTGCATTCTAGTTGTGGTTTGTCCAAACTCATCAATGTATCTTAACGCGTAAAT
TGTAAGCGTTAATATTTTGTTAAAATTCGCGTTAAATTTTTGTTAAATCAGCTCATTTTTTAACCAATAG
GCCGAAATCGGCAAAATCCCTTATAAATCAAAAGAATAGACCGAGATAGGGT
[37 nt withheld, positions 2573-2609]
AAAGAACGTGGACTCCAACGTCAAAGG
[49 nt withheld, positions 2637-2685]
T
[91 nt withheld, positions 2687-2777]
G
[124 nt withheld, positions 2779-2902]
CAGGTGGCACTTTTCGGGGAAATGTGCGCGGAACCCCTATTTGTTTATTTTTCTAAATACATTCAAATAT
GTATCCGCTCATGAGACAATAACCCTGATAAATGCTTCAATAATATTGAAAAAGGAAGAGTCCTGAGGCG
GAAAGAACCAGCTGTGGAATGTGTGTCAGTTAGGGTGTGGAAAGTCCCCAGGCTCCCCAGCAGGCAGAAG
TATGCAAAGCATGCATCTCAATTAGTCAGCAACCAGGTGTGGAAAGTCCCCAGGCTCCCCAGCAGGCAGA
AGTATGCAAAGCATGCATCTCAATTAGTCAGCAACCATAGTCCCGCCCCTAACTCCGCCCATCCCGCCCC
TAACTCCGCCCAGTTCCGCCCATTCTCCGCCCCATGGCTGACTAATTTTTTTTATTTATGCAGAGGCCGA
GGCCGCCTCGGCCTCTGAGCTATTCCAGAAGTAGTGAGGAGGCTTTTTTGGAGGCCTAGGCTTTTGCAAA
GATCGATCAAGAGACAGGATGAGGATCGTTTCGCATGATTGAACAAGATGGATTGCACGCAGGTTCTCCG
GCCGCTTGGGTGGAGAGGCTATTCGGCTATGACTGGGCACAACAGACAATCGGCTGCTCTGATGCCGCCG
TGTTCCGGCTGTCAGCGCAGGGGCGCCCGGTTCTTTTTGTCAAGACCGACCTGTCCGGTGCCCTGAATGA
ACTGCAAGACGAGGCAGCGCGGCTATCGTGGCTGGCCACGACGGGCGTTCCTTGCGCAGCTGTGCTCGAC
GTTGTCACTGAAGCGGGAAGGGACTGGCTGCTATTGGGCGAAGTGCCGGGGCAGGATCTCCTGTCATCTC
ACCTTGCTCCTGCCGAGAAAGTATCCATCATGGCTGATGCAATGCGGCGGCTGCATACGCTTGATCCGGC
TACCTGCCCATTCGACCACCAAGCGAAACATCGCATCGAGCGAGCACGTACTCGGATGGAAGCCGGTCTT
GTCGATCAGGATGATCTGGACGAAGAGCATCAGGGGCTCGCGCCAGCCGAACTGTTCGCCAGGCTCAAGG
CGAGCATGCCCGACGGCGAGGATCTCGTCGTGACCCATGGCGATGCCTGCTTGCCGAATATCATGGTGGA
AAATGGCCGCTTTTCTGGATTCATCGACTGTGGCCGGCTGGGTGTGGCGGACCGCTATCAGGACATAGCG
TTGGCTACCCGTGATATTGCTGAAGAGCTTGGCGGCGAATGGGCTGACCGCTTCCTCGTGCTTTACGGTA
TCGCCGCTCCCGATTCGCAGCGCATCGCCTTCTATCGCCTTCTTGACGAGTTCTTCTGAGCGGGACTCTG
GGGTTCGAAATGACCGACCAAGCGACGCCCAACCTGCCATCACGAGATTTCGATTCCACCGCCGCCTTCT
ATGAAAGGTTGGGCTTCGGAATCGTTTTCCGGGACGCCGGCTGGATGATCCTCCAGCGCGGGGATCTCAT
GCTGGAGTTCTTCGCCCACCCTAGGGGGAGGCTAACTGAAACACGGAAGGAGACAATACCGGAAGGAACC
CGCGCTATGACGGCAATAAAAAGACAGAATAAAACGCACGGTGTTGGGTCGTTTGTTCATAAACGCGGGG
TTCGGTCCCAGGGCTGGCACTCTGTCGATACCCCACCGAGACCCCATTGGGGCCAATACGCCCGCGTTTC
TTCCTTTTCCCCACCCCACCCCCCAAGTTCGGGTGAAGGCCCAGGGCTCGCAGCCAACGTCGGGGCGGCA
GGCCCTGCCATAGCCTCAGGTTACTCATATATACTTTAGATTGATTTAAAACTTCATTTTTAATTTAAAA
GGATCTAGGTGAAGATCCTTTTTGATAATCTCATGACCAAAATCCCTTAACGTGAGTTTTCGTTCCACTG
AGCGTCAGACCCCGTAGAAAAGATCAAAGGATCTTCTTGAGATCCTTTTTTTCTGCGCGTAATCTGCTGC
TTGCAAACAAAAAAACCACCGCTACCAGCGGTGGTTTGTTTGCCGGATCAAGAGCTACCAACTCTTTTTC
CGAAGGTAACTGGCTTCAGCAGAGCGCAGATACCAAATACTGTTCTTCTAGTGTAGCCGTAGTTAGGCCA
CCACTTCAAGAACTCTGTAGCACCGCCTACATACCTCGCTCTGCTAATCCTGTTACCAGTGGCTGCTGCC
AGTGGCGATAAGTCGTGTCTTACCGGGTTGGACTCAAGACGATAGTTACCGGATAAGGCGCAGCGGTCGG
GCTGAACGGGGGGTTCGTGCACACAGCCCAGCTTGGAGCGAACGACCTACACCGAACTGAGATACCTACA
GCGTGAGCTATGAGAAAGCGCCACGCTTCCCGAAGGGAGAAAGGCGGACAGGTATCCGGTAAGCGGCAGG
GTCGGAACAGGAGAGCGCACGAGGGAGCTTCCAGGGGGAAACGCCTGGTATCTTTATAGTCCTGTCGGGT
TTCGCCACCTCTGACTTGAGCGTCGATTTTTGTGATGCTCGTCAGGGGGGCGGAGCCTATGGAAAAACGC
CAGCAACGCGGCCTTTTTACGGTTCCTGGCCTTTTGCTGGCCTTTTGCTCACATGTTCTTTCCTGCGTTA
TCCCCTGATTCTGTGGATAACCGTATTACCGCCATGCAT
